Addgene plasmid #38009: ptdEos-CLC
Depositing lab: Xiaowei Zhuang. Depositing organization: Harvard University. Publication: Fast, three-dimensional super-resolution imaging of live cells. Jones SA, Shim SH, He J, Zhuang X. Nat Methods. 2011 Jun;8(6):499-508. Epub 2011 May 8. 10.1038/nmeth.1605 PubMed 21552254.
Backbone
  Vector backbone: pEYFP-C1
  Backbone manufacturer: Clontech
  Backbone size w/o insert (bp): 4000
  Total vector size (bp): 6028
  Modifications to backbone: EYFP coding sequence removed with NheI (5') and EcoRI (3').
  Vector type: Mammalian Expression, Bacterial Expression
  Selectable markers: Neomycin (select with G418)
Growth in bacteria
  Bacterial resistance: Kanamycin, 50 μg/mL
  Growth temperature: 37°C
  Growth strain: DH5alpha
  Copy number: High Copy
Gene/Insert 1
  Gene/Insert name: Clathrin, light polypeptide (LCa) (alt name: Clta)
  Species: M. musculus (mouse)
  Insert size (bp): 657
  GenBank ID: NM_001080385
  Entrez Gene: Clta (a.k.a. Lca)
  Promoter: CMV
  Cloning method: Restriction Enzyme; 5′ cloning site KpnI (not destroyed); 3′ cloning site ApaI (not destroyed)
  Sequencing primers: 5′ CMV primer
Gene/Insert 2
  Gene/Insert name: Eos FP, tandem dimer (alt name: tdEos)
  Insert size (bp): 1348
  Promoter: CMV
  Cloning method: Restriction Enzyme; 5′ cloning site NheI (not destroyed); 3′ cloning site EcoRI (not destroyed)
  Sequencing primers: 5′ CMV primer
Resource information
  A portion of this plasmid was derived from a plasmid made by: tdEos was derived from tdEos-Vinculin, a kind gift of Dr. Michael W. Davidson (Florida State University). Clathrin light chain was a kind of gift of Dr. James H. Keen (Kimmel Cancer Center).
Terms and licenses: Academic/Nonprofit Terms; Industry Terms: Not Available to Industry
Depositor comments: Note: The clathrin light chain has an A9D amino acid residue substitution. This is a natural variant that does not affect protein function. It is also missing its stop codon, so the peptide "PGPGSTGSR*" from the backbone is appended to the C-terminus of the CLC. The affect of this peptide on protein function is unknown.
How to cite: ptdEos-CLC was a gift from Xiaowei Zhuang (Addgene plasmid # 38009 ; http://n2t.net/addgene:38009 ; RRID:Addgene_38009)
