[The description below was written by a language model from this plasmid's Addgene catalogue record and pLannotate feature annotations shown in this document.]
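Description:
ptdEos-CLC is a 6,028 bp mammalian expression plasmid built on the Clontech pEYFP-C1 backbone, from which the EYFP coding sequence was removed and replaced with tandem-dimer Eos (tdEos). It is propagated in E. coli from a high-copy ColE1/pUC-type origin. A single Tn5 NeoR/KanR gene serves for selection in both hosts. A bacterial (bla-type) promoter drives it for kanamycin resistance in bacteria, and the SV40 early promoter, paired with an HSV TK polyadenylation signal, drives it for G418 selection in mammalian cells. An f1 origin is also present. The short ble, bGH poly(A) and SV40 large T matches in the feature table are only partial annotation hits in backbone sequence, not functional elements.

The payload is one open reading frame transcribed from the CMV immediate-early enhancer/promoter and terminated by the SV40 poly(A) signal. It begins with two tandem copies of the photoconvertible, green-to-red Eos fluorescent protein from the coral Lobophyllia hemprichii, joined by a short linker. A fragment of the multiple cloning site then connects tdEos to mouse clathrin light chain A (Clta), so the fluorescent tag sits at the N-terminus of the clathrin light chain. The depositor notes that the clathrin light chain carries an A9D substitution, described as a natural variant that does not affect function. The insert also lacks its own stop codon, so a short backbone-encoded peptide is appended to its C-terminus, and the effect of that peptide is unknown.

According to the associated publication, the construct labels clathrin-coated structures for fast three-dimensional super-resolution imaging in live cells. Photoconversion of Eos supports single-molecule localization imaging of this kind.
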