Features (pLannotate 1.2.2; 17 found; start..end, strand, type, name):
     61..364     +  enhancer       CMV enhancer: human cytomegalovirus immediate early enhancer
    365..568     +  promoter       CMV promoter: human cytomegalovirus (CMV) immediate early promoter
    600..1277    +  CDS            d2EosFP: d2EosFP is a photoconvertible red fluorescent protein published in 2004, derived from Lobophyllia hemprichii.
   1323..1997    +  CDS            d2EosFP: d2EosFP is a photoconvertible red fluorescent protein published in 2004, derived from Lobophyllia hemprichii.
   2000..2021    +  misc_feature   MCS (fragment): multiple cloning site
   2022..2675    +  CDS            Clta (fragment): CLCA_MOUSE - Experimental evidence at protein level: Swiss-Prot protein existence level 1. Clathrin is the major protein of the polyhedral coat of coated pits and vesicles. Acts as component of the TACC3/ch- TOG/clathrin complex proposed to contribute to stabilization of kinetochore fibers of the mitotic spindle by acting as inter- microtubule bridge (By similarity). From Mus musculus (Mouse).
   2679..2697    +  misc_feature   MCS (fragment): multiple cloning site
   2709..2793    +  CDS            large T antigen (fragment): large T antigen from SV40 (simian virus 40)
   2816..2937    +  polyA_signal   SV40 poly(A) signal: SV40 polyadenylation signal
   2971..3399    -  rep_origin     f1 ori (sequence partly withheld): f1 bacteriophage origin of replication; arrow indicates direction of (+) strand synthesis
   3426..3530    +  promoter       AmpR promoter: bla
   3532..3889    +  promoter       SV40 promoter: SV40 enhancer and early promoter
   3924..4718    +  CDS            NeoR/KanR: aminoglycoside phosphotransferase from Tn5; aph(3')-II (or nptII); confers resistance to neomycin, kanamycin, and G418 (Geneticin®)
   4739..4891    +  CDS            ble (fragment): BLE_KLEPN - Experimental evidence at protein level: Swiss-Prot protein existence level 1. Binding protein with a strong affinity to the bleomycin family of antibiotics. Binds to CL990; an antimitotic-antibiotic compound. From Klebsiella pneumoniae.
   4950..4997    +  polyA_signal   HSV TK poly(A) signal: herpes simplex virus thymidine kinase polyadenylation signal (Cole and Stacy, 1985)
   5088..5104    -  polyA_signal   bGH poly(A) signal (fragment): bovine growth hormone polyadenylation signal
   5326..5914    +  rep_origin     ori: high-copy-number ColE1/pMB1/pBR322/pUC origin of replication
>Addgene plasmid #38009 | ptdEos-CLC | depositor full sequence | sequence record 47555 | ptdEos-CLC sequence 6028 bps
TAGTTATTAATAGTAATCAATTACGGGGTCATTAGTTCATAGCCCATATATGGAGTTCCGCGTTACATAA
CTTACGGTAAATGGCCCGCCTGGCTGACCGCCCAACGACCCCCGCCCATTGACGTCAATAATGACGTATG
TTCCCATAGTAACGCCAATAGGGACTTTCCATTGACGTCAATGGGTGGAGTATTTACGGTAAACTGCCCA
CTTGGCAGTACATCAAGTGTATCATATGCCAAGTACGCCCCCTATTGACGTCAATGACGGTAAATGGCCC
GCCTGGCATTATGCCCAGTACATGACCTTATGGGACTTTCCTACTTGGCAGTACATCTACGTATTAGTCA
TCGCTATTACCATGGTGATGCGGTTTTGGCAGTACATCAATGGGCGTGGATAGCGGTTTGACTCACGGGG
ATTTCCAAGTCTCCACCCCATTGACGTCAATGGGAGTTTGTTTTGGCACCAAAATCAACGGGACTTTCCA
AAATGTCGTAACAACTCCGCCCCATTGACGCAAATGGGCGGTAGGCGTGTACGGTGGGAGGTCTATATAA
GCAGAGCTGGTTTAGTGAACCGTCAGATCCGCTAGCACCATGGTGGCGATTAAGCCAGACATGAAGATCA
ACCTCCGTATGGAAGGCAACGTAAACGGGCACCACTTTGTGATCGACGGAGATGGTACAGGCAAGCCTTT
TGAGGGAAAACAGAGTATGGATCTTGAAGTCAAAGAGGGCGGACCTCTGCCTTTTGCCTTTGATATCCTG
ACCACTGCATTCCATTACGGCAACAGGGTATTCGCCGAATATCCAGACCACATACAAGACTATTTTAAGC
AGTCGTTTCCTAAGGGGTATTCGTGGGAACGAAGCTTGACTTTCGAAGACGGGGGCATTTGCATTGCCAG
AAACGACATAACAATGGAAGGGGACACTTTCTATAATAAAGTTCGATTTCACGGTGTAAACTTTCCCGCC
AATGGTCCAGTTATGCAGAAGAAGACGCTGAAATGGGAGCCCTCCACTGAGAAAATGTATGTGCGTGATG
GAGTGCTGACCGGTGATATTCGCATGGCTTTGTTGCTTGAAGGAAATGCCCATTACCGATGTGACTTCAG
AACTACTTACAAAGCTAAGGAGAAGGGTGTCAAGTTACCAGGCTACCACTTTGTGGACCACTGCATTGAG
ATTTTAAGCCATGACAAAGATTACAACAAGGTTAAGCTGTATGAGCATGCTGTTGCTCATTCTGGATTGC
CTGACAATGCCAGACGATCTCGAGGTCACGGTACTGGTTCTACTGGTTCTGGTTCTTCTGAGAGTGCGAT
TAAGCCAGACATGAAGATCAACCTCCGTATGGAAGGCAACGTAAACGGGCACCACTTTGTGATCGACGGA
GATGGTACAGGCAAGCCTTTTGAGGGAAAACAGAGTATGGATCTTGAAGTCAAAGAGGGCGGACCTCTGC
CTTTTGCCTTTGATATCCTGACCACTGCATTCCATTACGGCAACAGGGTATTCGCCGAATATCCAGACCA
CATACAAGACTATTTTAAGCAGTCGTTTCCTAAGGGGTATTCGTGGGAACGAAGCTTGACTTTCGAAGAC
GGGGGCATTTGCATTGCCAGAAACGACATAACAATGGAAGGGGACACTTTCTATAATAAAGTTCGATTTC
ACGGTGTAAACTTTCCCGCCAATGGTCCAGTTATGCAGAAGAAGACGCTGAAATGGGAGCCCTCCACTGA
GAAAATGTATGTGCGTGATGGAGTGCTGACCGGTGATATTCGCATGGCTTTGTTGCTTGAAGGAAATGCC
CATTACCGATGTGACTTCAGAACTACTTACAAAGCTAAGGAGAAGGGTGTCAAGTTACCAGGCTACCACT
TTGTGGACCACTGCATTGAGATTTTAAGCCATGACAAAGATTACAACAAGGTTAAGCTGTATGAGCATGC
TGTTGCTCATTCTGGATTGCCTGACAATGCCAGACGAGAGAATTCTGCAGTCGACGGTACCATGGCCGAG
TTGGATCCATTCGGCGCTCCCGCCGGTGCGCCCGGTGGCCCCGCTCTAGGAAACGGGGTGGCGGGCGCCG
GCGAAGAAGACCCGGCCGCGGCCTTCTTGGCGCAGCAAGAGAGTGAGATTGCGGGCATCGAGAACGATGA
GGCCTTCGCCATCCTGGACGGCGGCGCCCCCGGGCCGCAGCCACACGGCGAGCCGCCGGGAGGTCCGGAT
GCTGTTGACGGAGTGATGAATGGTGAATACTACCAGGAGAGCAATGGTCCAACAGACAGTTACGCAGCCA
TTTCAGAAGTGGATCGATTGCAATCAGAGCCTGAAAGTATCCGTAAGTGGAGAGAAGAGCAGACAGAGCG
CCTGGAAGCCCTCGATGCCAATTCTCGGAAGCAAGAAGCGGAGTGGAAAGAAAAGGCGATAAAGGAGCTG
GAAGAGTGGTATGCGAGGCAGGACGAGCAGCTACAGAAGACAAAGGCAAACAACAGGGCAGCAGAAGAAG
CCTTTGTAAATGACATTGACGAGTCATCCCCAGGCACTGAGTGGGAGCGGGTGGCCCGCCTGTGTGACTT
TAACCCCAAGTCCAGCAAACAGGCCAAAGATGTCTCTCGCATGCGCTCAGTCCTCATCTCCCTGAAGCAG
GCCCCCCTGGTGCACTGACGGGCCCGGGATCCACCGGATCTAGATAACTGATCATAATCAGCCATACCAC
ATTTGTAGAGGTTTTACTTGCTTTAAAAAACCTCCCACACCTCCCCCTGAACCTGAAACATAAAATGAAT
GCAATTGTTGTTGTTAACTTGTTTATTGCAGCTTATAATGGTTACAAATAAAGCAATAGCATCACAAATT
TCACAAATAAAGCATTTTTTTCACTGCATTCTAGTTGTGGTTTGTCCAAACTCATCAATGTATCTTAAGG
CGTAAATTGTAAGCGTTAATATTTTGTTAAAATTCGCGTTAAATTTTTGTTAAATCAGCTCATTTTTTAA
CCAATAGGCCGAAATCGGCAAAATCCCTTATAAATCAAAAGAATAGACCGAGATAGGGT
[37 nt withheld, positions 3070-3106]
AAAGAACGTGGACTCCAACGTCAAAGG
[49 nt withheld, positions 3134-3182]
T
[91 nt withheld, positions 3184-3274]
G
[124 nt withheld, positions 3276-3399]
CAGGTGGCACTTTTCGGGGAAATGTGCGCGGAACCCCTATTTGTTTATTTTTCTAAATACATTCAAATAT
GTATCCGCTCATGAGACAATAACCCTGATAAATGCTTCAATAATATTGAAAAAGGAAGAGTCCTGAGGCG
GAAAGAACCAGCTGTGGAATGTGTGTCAGTTAGGGTGTGGAAAGTCCCCAGGCTCCCCAGCAGGCAGAAG
TATGCAAAGCATGCATCTCAATTAGTCAGCAACCAGGTGTGGAAAGTCCCCAGGCTCCCCAGCAGGCAGA
AGTATGCAAAGCATGCATCTCAATTAGTCAGCAACCATAGTCCCGCCCCTAACTCCGCCCATCCCGCCCC
TAACTCCGCCCAGTTCCGCCCATTCTCCGCCCCATGGCTGACTAATTTTTTTTATTTATGCAGAGGCCGA
GGCCGCCTCGGCCTCTGAGCTATTCCAGAAGTAGTGAGGAGGCTTTTTTGGAGGCCTAGGCTTTTGCAAA
GATCGATCAAGAGACAGGATGAGGATCGTTTCGCATGATTGAACAAGATGGATTGCACGCAGGTTCTCCG
GCCGCTTGGGTGGAGAGGCTATTCGGCTATGACTGGGCACAACAGACAATCGGCTGCTCTGATGCCGCCG
TGTTCCGGCTGTCAGCGCAGGGGCGCCCGGTTCTTTTTGTCAAGACCGACCTGTCCGGTGCCCTGAATGA
ACTGCAAGACGAGGCAGCGCGGCTATCGTGGCTGGCCACGACGGGCGTTCCTTGCGCAGCTGTGCTCGAC
GTTGTCACTGAAGCGGGAAGGGACTGGCTGCTATTGGGCGAAGTGCCGGGGCAGGATCTCCTGTCATCTC
ACCTTGCTCCTGCCGAGAAAGTATCCATCATGGCTGATGCAATGCGGCGGCTGCATACGCTTGATCCGGC
TACCTGCCCATTCGACCACCAAGCGAAACATCGCATCGAGCGAGCACGTACTCGGATGGAAGCCGGTCTT
GTCGATCAGGATGATCTGGACGAAGAGCATCAGGGGCTCGCGCCAGCCGAACTGTTCGCCAGGCTCAAGG
CGAGCATGCCCGACGGCGAGGATCTCGTCGTGACCCATGGCGATGCCTGCTTGCCGAATATCATGGTGGA
AAATGGCCGCTTTTCTGGATTCATCGACTGTGGCCGGCTGGGTGTGGCGGACCGCTATCAGGACATAGCG
TTGGCTACCCGTGATATTGCTGAAGAGCTTGGCGGCGAATGGGCTGACCGCTTCCTCGTGCTTTACGGTA
TCGCCGCTCCCGATTCGCAGCGCATCGCCTTCTATCGCCTTCTTGACGAGTTCTTCTGAGCGGGACTCTG
GGGTTCGAAATGACCGACCAAGCGACGCCCAACCTGCCATCACGAGATTTCGATTCCACCGCCGCCTTCT
ATGAAAGGTTGGGCTTCGGAATCGTTTTCCGGGACGCCGGCTGGATGATCCTCCAGCGCGGGGATCTCAT
GCTGGAGTTCTTCGCCCACCCTAGGGGGAGGCTAACTGAAACACGGAAGGAGACAATACCGGAAGGAACC
CGCGCTATGACGGCAATAAAAAGACAGAATAAAACGCACGGTGTTGGGTCGTTTGTTCATAAACGCGGGG
TTCGGTCCCAGGGCTGGCACTCTGTCGATACCCCACCGAGACCCCATTGGGGCCAATACGCCCGCGTTTC
TTCCTTTTCCCCACCCCACCCCCCAAGTTCGGGTGAAGGCCCAGGGCTCGCAGCCAACGTCGGGGCGGCA
GGCCCTGCCATAGCCTCAGGTTACTCATATATACTTTAGATTGATTTAAAACTTCATTTTTAATTTAAAA
GGATCTAGGTGAAGATCCTTTTTGATAATCTCATGACCAAAATCCCTTAACGTGAGTTTTCGTTCCACTG
AGCGTCAGACCCCGTAGAAAAGATCAAAGGATCTTCTTGAGATCCTTTTTTTCTGCGCGTAATCTGCTGC
TTGCAAACAAAAAAACCACCGCTACCAGCGGTGGTTTGTTTGCCGGATCAAGAGCTACCAACTCTTTTTC
CGAAGGTAACTGGCTTCAGCAGAGCGCAGATACCAAATACTGTCCTTCTAGTGTAGCCGTAGTTAGGCCA
CCACTTCAAGAACTCTGTAGCACCGCCTACATACCTCGCTCTGCTAATCCTGTTACCAGTGGCTGCTGCC
AGTGGCGATAAGTCGTGTCTTACCGGGTTGGACTCAAGACGATAGTTACCGGATAAGGCGCAGCGGTCGG
GCTGAACGGGGGGTTCGTGCACACAGCCCAGCTTGGAGCGAACGACCTACACCGAACTGAGATACCTACA
GCGTGAGCTATGAGAAAGCGCCACGCTTCCCGAAGGGAGAAAGGCGGACAGGTATCCGGTAAGCGGCAGG
GTCGGAACAGGAGAGCGCACGAGGGAGCTTCCAGGGGGAAACGCCTGGTATCTTTATAGTCCTGTCGGGT
TTCGCCACCTCTGACTTGAGCGTCGATTTTTGTGATGCTCGTCAGGGGGGCGGAGCCTATGGAAAAACGC
CAGCAACGCGGCCTTTTTACGGTTCCTGGCCTTTTGCTGGCCTTTTGCTCACATGTTCTTTCCTGCGTTA
TCCCCTGATTCTGTGGATAACCGTATTACCGCCATGCAT
