>Addgene plasmid #38009 | ptdEos-CLC | addgene partial sequence | sequence record 127315 | CMV-F 5'-CGCAAATGGGCGGTAGGCGTG-3'
CTATATAAGCAGAGCTGGTTTAGTGAACCGTCAGATCCGCTAGCACCATGGTGGCGATTAAGCCAGACAT
GAAGATCAACCTCCGTATGGAAGGCAACGTAAACGGGCACCACTTTGTGATCGACGGAGATGGTACAGGC
AAGCCTTTTGAGGGAAAACAGAGTATGGATCTTGAAGTCAAAGAGGGCGGACCTCTGCCTTTTGCCTTTG
ATATCCTGACCACTGCATTCCATTACGGCAACAGGGTATTCGCCGAATATCCAGACCACATACAAGACTA
TTTTAAGCAGTCGTTTCCTAAGGGGTATTCGTGGGAACGAAGCTTGACTTTCGAAGACGGGGGCATTTGC
ATTGCCAGAAACGACATAACAATGGAAGGGGACACTTTCTATAATAAAGTTCGATTTCACGGTGTAAACT
TTCCCGCCAATGGTCCAGTTATGCAGAAGAAGACGCTGAAATGGGAGCCCTCCACTGAGAAAATGTATGT
GCGTGATGGAGTGCTGACCGGTGATATTCGCATGGCTTTGTTGCTTGAAGGAAATGCCCATTACCGATGT
GACTTCAGAACTACTTACAAAGCTAAGGAGAAGGGTGTCAAGTTACCAGGCTACCACTTTGTGGACCACT
GCATTGAGATTTTAAGCCATGACAAAGATTACAACAAGGTTAAGCTGTATGAGCATGCTGTTGCTCATTC
TGGATTGCCTGACAATGCCAGACGATCTCGAGGTCACGGTACTGGTTCTACTGGTTCTGGTTCTTCTGAG
AGTGCGATTAAGCCAGACATGAAGATCAACCTCCGTATGGAAGGCAACGTAAACGGGCACCACTTTGTGA
TCGACGGAGATGGTACAGGCAAGCCTTTTGAGGGAAAACAGAGTATGGATCTTGAAGTCAAAGAGGGCGG
ACCTCTGCCTTTTGCCTTTGATATCCTGACCACTGCATTCCATTACGGCAACAGGGTATTCGCCGAATAT
CCAGACCACATACAAGACTATTTTAAGCAGTCGTTTCCTAAGGGGTATTCGTGGGAACGAAGCTTGACTT
TCGAAGACGGGGG
