>Addgene plasmid #38009 | ptdEos-CLC | addgene partial sequence | sequence record 127320 | fBac-2 5'-gggaggttttttaaagcaagtaaa-3'
ATGTGGTATGGCTGATTATGATCAGTTATCTAGATCCGGTGGATCCCGGGCCCGGGTGCACCAGGGGGGC
CTGCTTCAGGGAGATGAGGACTGAGCGCATGCGAGAGACATCTTTGGCCTGTTTGCTGGACTTGGGGTTA
AAGTCACACAGGCGGGCCACCCGCTCCCACTCAGTGCCTGGGGATGACTCGTCAATGTCGTTTACAAAGG
CTTCTTCTGCCGCCCTGTTGTTTGCCTTTGTCTTCTGTAGCTGCTCGTCCTGCCTCGCATACCACTCTTC
CAGCTCCTTTATCGCCTTTTCTTTCCACTCCGCTTCTTGCTTCCGAGAATTGGCATCGAGGGCTTCCAGG
CGCTCTGTCTGCTCTTCTCTCCACTTACGGATACTTTCAGGCTCTGACTGCAATCGATCCACTTCTGAAA
TGGCTGCGTAACTGTCTGTTGGACCATTGCTCTCCTGGTAGTATTCACCATTCATCACTCCGTCAACAGC
ATCCGGACCTCCCGGCGGCTCGCCGTGTGGCTGCGGCCCGGGGGCGCCGCCGTCCAGGATGGCGAAGGCC
TCATCGTTCTCGATGCCCGCAATCTCACTCTCTTGCTGCGCCAAGAAGGCCGCGGCCGGGTCTTCTTCGC
CGGCGCCCGCCACCCCGTTTCCTAGAGCGGGGCCACCGGGCGCACCGGCGGGATCGCCAAATGGATCCAA
CTCGGCCATGGTGGCGGTACCGTCGACTGCAGAATTCTCTCGTCTGGCATTGTCAGGCAATCCAGAATGA
GCAACAGCATGCTCATACAGCTTAACCTTGTTGTAATCTTTGTCATGGCTTAAAATCTCAATGCAGTGGT
CCACAAAGTGGTAGCCTGGTAACTTGACACCCTTCTCCTTAGCTTTGTAAGTAGTTCTGAAGTCACATCG
GTAATGGGCATTTCCTTCAAGCAACAAAGCCATGCGAATATCACCGGTCAGCACTCCATCACGCACATAC
ATTTT
